>Addgene plasmid #198721 | RhoB gRNA #1 | addgene full sequence | sequence record 394363 | Addgene NGS Result
TTTGAATGTATTTAGAAAAATAAACAAATAGGGGTTCCGCGCACATTTCCCCGAAAAGTGCCACCTGACG
TGAGGGCCTATTTCCCATGATTCCTTCATATTTGCATATACGATACAAGGCTGTTAGAGAGATAATTAGA
ATTAATTTGACTGTAAACACAAAGATATTAGTACAAAATACGTGACGTAGAAAGTAATAATTTCTTGGGT
AGTTTGCAGTTTTAAAATTATGTTTTAAAATGGACTATCATATGCTTACCGTAACTTGAAAGTATTTCGA
TTTCTTGGCTTTATATATCTTGTGGAAAGGACGAAACACCGGGTGGGCACGTACACCTCGGTTTTAGAGC
TAGAAATAGCAAGTTAAAATAAGGCTAGTCCGTTATCAACTTGAAAAAGTGGCACCGAGTCGGTGCTTTT
TTTCTAGACCCAGCTTTCTTGTACAAAGTTGGCATTAGATCCGCTGCATTAATGAATCGGCCAACGCGCG
GGGAGAGGCGGTTTGCGTATTGGGCGCTCTTCCGCTTCCTCGCTCACTGACTCGCTGCGCTCGGTCGTTC
GGCTGCGGCGAGCGGTATCAGCTCACTCAAAGGCGGTAATACGGTTATCCACAGAATCAGGGGATAACGC
AGGAAAGAACATGTGAGCAAAAGGCCAGAATTCGAGCTCGGTACCCGGGGATCCTCTAGAGTCGACCTGC
AGGCATGCAAGCTTGGCGTAATCATGGTCATAGCTGTTTCCTGTGTGAAATTGTTATCCGCTCACAATTC
CACACAACATACGAGCCGGAAGCATAAAGTGTAAAGCCTGGGGTGCCTAATGAGTGAGCTAACTCACATT
AATTGCGTTGCGCTCACTGCCCGCTTTCCAGTCGGGAAACCTGTCGTGCCAGCTGCATTAATGAATCGGC
CAACGCGCGGGGAGAGGCGGTTTGCGTATTGGGCGCTCTTCCGCTTCCTCGCTCACTGACTCGCTGCGCT
CGGTCGTTCGGCTGCGGCGAGCGGTATCAGCTCACTCAAAGGCGGTAATACGGTTATCCACAGAATCAGG
GGATAACGCAGGAAAGAACATGTGAGCAAAAGGCCAGCAAAAGGCCAGGAACCGTAAAAAGGCCGCGTTG
CTGGCGTTTTTCCATAGGCTCCGCCCCCCTGACGAGCATCACAAAAATCGACGCTCAAGTCAGAGGTGGC
GAAACCCGACAGGACTATAAAGATACCAGGCGTTTCCCCCTGGAAGCTCCCTCGTGCGCTCTCCTGTTCC
GACCCTGCCGCTTACCGGATACCTGTCCGCCTTTCTCCCTTCGGGAAGCGTGGCGCTTTCTCATAGCTCA
CGCTGTAGGTATCTCAGTTCGGTGTAGGTCGTTCGCTCCAAGCTGGGCTGTGTGCACGAACCCCCCGTTC
AGCCCGACCGCTGCGCCTTATCCGGTAACTATCGTCTTGAGTCCAACCCGGTAAGACACGACTTATCGCC
ACTGGCAGCAGCCACTGGTAACAGGATTAGCAGAGCGAGGTATGTAGGCGGTGCTACAGAGTTCTTGAAG
TGGTGGCCTAACTACGGCTACACTAGAAGAACAGTATTTGGTATCTGCGCTCTGCTGAAGCCAGTTACCT
TCGGAAAAAGAGTTGGTAGCTCTTGATCCGGCAAACAAACCACCGCTGGTAGCGGTGGTTTTTTTGTTTG
CAAGCAGCAGATTACGCGCAGAAAAAAAGGATCTCAAGAAGATCCTTTGATCTTTTCTACGGGGTCTGAC
GCTCAGTGGAACGAAAACTCACGTTAAGGGATTTTGGTCATGAGATTATCAAAAAGGATCTTCACCTAGA
TCCTTTTAAATTAAAAATGAAGTTTTAAATCAATCTAAAGTATATATGAGTAAACTTGGTCTGACAGTTA
CCAATGCTTAATCAGTGAGGCACCTATCTCAGCGATCTGTCTATTTCGTTCATCCATAGTTGCCTGACTC
CCCGTCGTGTAGATAACTACGATACGGGAGGGCTTACCATCTGGCCCCAGTGCTGCAATGATACCGCGAG
ACCCACGCTCACCGGCTCCAGATTTATCAGCAATAAACCAGCCAGCCGGAAGGGCCGAGCGCAGAAGTGG
TCCTGCAACTTTATCCGCCTCCATCCAGTCTATTAATTGTTGCCGGGAAGCTAGAGTAAGTAGTTCGCCA
GTTAATAGTTTGCGCAACGTTGTTGCCATTGCTACAGGCATCGTGGTGTCACGCTCGTCGTTTGGTATGG
CTTCATTCAGCTCCGGTTCCCAACGATCAAGGCGAGTTACATGATCCCCCATGTTGTGCAAAAAAGCGGT
TAGCTCCTTCGGTCCTCCGATCGTTGTCAGAAGTAAGTTGGCCGCAGTGTTATCACTCATGGTTATGGCA
GCACTGCATAATTCTCTTACTGTCATGCCATCCGTAAGATGCTTTTCTGTGACTGGTGAGTACTCAACCA
AGTCATTCTGAGAATAGTGTATGCGGCGACCGAGTTGCTCTTGCCCGGCGTCAATACGGGATAATACCGC
GCCACATAGCAGAACTTTAAAAGTGCTCATCATTGGAAAACGTTCTTCGGGGCGAAAACTCTCAAGGATC
TTACCGCTGTTGAGATCCAGTTCGATGTAACCCACTCGTGCACCCAACTGATCTTCAGCATCTTTTACTT
TCACCAGCGTTTCTGGGTGAGCAAAAACAGGAAGGCAAAATGCCGCAAAAAAGGGAATAAGGGCGACACG
GAAATGTTGAATACTCATACTCTTCCTTTTTCAATATTATTGAAGCATTTATCAGGGTTATTGTCTCATG
AGCGGATACATA
Features (pLannotate 1.2.2; 13 found; start..end, strand, type, name):
     72..312     +  promoter       U6 promoter: RNA polymerase III promoter for human U6 snRNA
    341..416     +  misc_RNA       gRNA scaffold: guide RNA scaffold for the Streptococcus pyogenes CRISPR/Cas9 system
    428..449     -  protein_bind   attB2 (fragment): mutant version of attB; recombination site for the Gateway® BP reaction BP Clonase™
    463..517     -  CDS            lacI (fragment): lac repressor; lacI; The lac repressor binds to the lac operator to inhibit transcription in E. coli. This inhibition can be relieved by adding lactose or isopropyl-β-D-thiogalactopyranoside (IPTG).
    519..652     -  rep_origin     RSF ori (fragment): Plasmids containing the RSF 1030 origin of replication can be propagated in E. coli cells that contain additional plasmids with compatible origins.
    658..714     +  misc_feature   MCS: pUC18/19 multiple cloning site
    751..767     -  protein_bind   lac operator: The lac repressor binds to the lac operator to inhibit transcription in E. coli. This inhibition can be relieved by adding lactose or isopropyl-β-D-thiogalactopyranoside (IPTG). lac repressor encoded by lacI
    775..805     -  promoter       lac promoter: promoter for the E. coli lac operon
    820..841     -  protein_bind   CAP binding site: CAP binding activates transcription in the presence of cAMP. E. coli catabolite activator protein
    854..946     -  CDS            lacI (fragment): lac repressor; lacI; The lac repressor binds to the lac operator to inhibit transcription in E. coli. This inhibition can be relieved by adding lactose or isopropyl-β-D-thiogalactopyranoside (IPTG).
   1129..1717    -  rep_origin     ori: high-copy-number ColE1/pMB1/pBR322/pUC origin of replication
   1888..2748    -  CDS            AmpR: β-lactamase; bla; confers resistance to ampicillin, carbenicillin, and related antibiotics
   2749..41      -  promoter       AmpR promoter (across the origin): bla
