[The description below was written by a language model from this plasmid's Addgene catalogue record and pLannotate feature annotations shown in this document.]
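Description:
RhoB gRNA #1 is a small (about 2.8 kb) mammalian CRISPR guide-expression plasmid built on a minimal "gRNA backbone" and intended for Cas9-mediated knockout of mouse Rhob, the gene encoding the small GTPase RhoB. It is one of a numbered set of guides against this gene. The plasmid is propagated in E. coli through a ColE1/pUC-type origin of replication and selected with ampicillin through a β-lactamase (AmpR) gene driven by its own promoter. The catalogue entry lists the plasmid as low copy, whereas the feature annotation identifies the origin as a high-copy type, so the two sources differ on this point.

The functional payload is a single RNA polymerase III cassette. A human U6 promoter drives transcription of a Rhob-targeting spacer, introduced by Gibson cloning into the short gap between the promoter and the scaffold. The spacer is fused to the Streptococcus pyogenes Cas9 guide RNA scaffold, giving a complete single guide RNA. No Cas9 coding sequence, mammalian selection marker or fluorescent reporter is annotated, so the nuclease must be supplied separately, for example from a co-delivered Cas9 expression plasmid or a Cas9-expressing host.

The other annotated elements appear to be cloning-vector remnants with no evident role in the construct's function. They comprise a partial attB2 Gateway site, short lacI and RSF origin fragments, a pUC multiple cloning site, and the lac promoter, operator and CAP binding site. The associated publication concerns activity-dependent synaptic competition in developing mouse mitral cells, which suggests the plasmid was used for loss-of-function analysis of RhoB in that setting.
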