Addgene plasmid #198721: RhoB gRNA #1
Purpose: Cas9-mediated knockout of RhoB in mammalian cells #1
Depositing lab: Takeshi Imai. Depositing organization: Kyushu University. Publication: Activity-dependent local protection and lateral inhibition control synaptic competition in developing mitral cells in mice. Fujimoto S, Leiwe MN, Aihara S, Sakaguchi R, Muroyama Y, Kobayakawa R, Kobayakawa K, Saito T, Imai T. Dev Cell. 2023 Jul 24;58(14):1221-1236.e7. doi: 10.1016/j.devcel.2023.05.004. Epub 2023 Jun 7. PubMed 37290446.
Backbone
  Vector backbone: gRNA backbone
  Backbone size w/o insert (bp): 2733
  Total vector size (bp): 2813
  Vector type: Mammalian Expression, CRISPR
Growth in bacteria
  Bacterial resistance: Ampicillin, 100 μg/mL
  Growth temperature: 37°C
  Growth strain: DH5alpha
  Copy number: Low Copy
Gene/Insert
  Gene/Insert name: RhoB
  gRNA/shRNA sequence: cggtgggcacgtacacctcgggg
  Species: M. musculus (mouse)
  Entrez Gene: Rhob (a.k.a. Arh6, Arhb)
  Promoter: U6
  Cloning method: Gibson Cloning
  Sequencing primers: 5′ None; 3′ M13R
Terms and licenses: Academic/Nonprofit Terms; Industry Terms: Not Available to Industry
Depositor comments: Please visit https://doi.org/10.1101/625616 for bioRxiv preprint.
How to cite: RhoB gRNA #1 was a gift from Takeshi Imai (Addgene plasmid # 198721 ; http://n2t.net/addgene:198721 ; RRID:Addgene_198721)
